>Addgene plasmid #120623 | Smp_171460-Cd4-bio-His | addgene full sequence | sequence record 234384 | Addgene NGS Result
GTGATGCGGTTTTGGCAGTACACCAATGGGCGTGGATAGCGGTTTGACTCACGGGGATTTCCAAGTCTCC
ACCCCATTGACGTCAATGGGAGTTTGTTTTGGCACCAAAATCAACGGGACTTTCCAAAATGTCGTAATAA
CCCCGCCCCGTTGACGCAAATGGGCGGTAGGCGTGTACGGTGGGAGGTCTATATAAGCAGAGCTCGTTTA
GTGAACCGTCAGATCCTCACTCTCTTCCGCATCGCTGTCTGCGAGGGCCAGCTGTTGGGCTCGCGGTTGA
GGACAAACTCTTCGCGGTCTTTCCAGTACTCTTGGATCGGAAACCCGTCGGCCTCCGAACGGTACTCCGC
CACCGAGGGACCTGAGCGAGTCCGCATCGACCGGATCGGAAAACCTCTCGAGAAAGGCGTCTAACCAGTC
ACAGTCGCAAGGTAGGCTGAGCACCGTGGCGGGCGGCAGCGGGTGGCGGTCGGGGTTGTTTCTGGCGGAG
GTGCTGCTGATGATGTAATTAAAGTAGGCGGTCTTGAGACGGCGGATGGTCGAGGTGAGGTGTGGCAGGC
TTGAGATCCAGCTGTTGGGGTGAGTACTCCCTCTCAAAAGCGGGCATTACTTCTGCGCTAAGATTGTCAG
TTTCCAAAAACGAGGAGGATTTGATATTCACCTGGCCCGATCTGGCCATACACTTGAGTGACAATGACAT
CCACTTTGCCTTTCTCTCCACAGGTGTCCACTCCCAGGTCCAAGTTTGCCACCATGGAGTTTCAGACCCA
GGTACTCATGTCCCTGCTGCTCTGCATGTCTGGTGCGGCCGCCCTGAACATCAAAGAGGTGGACGTCGAC
GGCAACTACTACGTGCAGTGGGGCGACAACCTGGCCCTGACCTGCGCCCAGGATACCCCCCCATTCGGCA
AGGCCAGCATCGACTGGTTTCTGCCCAGCCAGCTGAACCGGCCCGTGGGCTATGGCAACAAGGCCCACGT
GTACCGGCAGGACCAGCTGGACAGCATGGTGCTGGTGCTGGTCGTGCGGAGCGTGAACACCGACGACAGC
GGCACCTACACCTGTCGGACCGGCAGACAGGAAGGCAACCAGTTCATCGAGATGGGCCGGAAGTCCGTGA
ACGTGATCGTGCGGAAGTCCATCGTGGCCACCGACTGCCCCAGGGACCAGTGGATCCCTGTGTCCGGCGA
GATCACCAACTGCTGGGGCAACGGCACCGAGTGCGGCGTGCCAACAGCCACCGTGCGGTGCATCATCGAG
GCCTTCCCTGCCCCCACCATCCACTGGCGGTTCAAGGGCGTGCAGCTGACCACCGGCACCAAGTACATCA
TCACCACCTTCGGCATCACCATCATCAACCCCACCACCGAGGACTCCGGCATCTACACCGTGATCGCCCG
GCAGCCTCAGCAGACCGCCGTGTTCGACCTGCAGATCAGCGCCTTCAGCCGGCCCAGAATCACCAGCGGC
CCTAGCATCGTGCGGACCCACAACAACACCTTCGTGTCCGGCAGAGAAGCCTACCTGCAGTGCCTGGCCA
GCGGCCAGCCTCCCCCTACAATCCACTGGTATCACGAGCGGGACCCCCAGACCGAGCTGCAGAAGGCCAA
CCCCAAGAAATTCTCCGTGAACACCAACTTCAGAGTGGGCCTGCTGTGGATCAGCGAGGTGTCCTACCCC
GAGGATAGCGGCAGCTACATCTGCAGAGCCGTGATCCCCGTGCCCGCCACCTACAGCGATAGCACCCTGG
TCACCACCACAGAGGCCCAGATCCCCATCGAAGTGACCCTGCCCCCCACCCTGATCCCCCTGACCACCAT
GCACAGCTACGTGGAACTGGGCGGCACCGCCACCGTGCAGTGTAGAGTGCGGGCCACCACCCCCCTGGAA
CTGTACTTCAAGCGGTTCAACAGCAGCACCCCCTACATCAGCGGCGTGCAGCCCGGCGACAAGCGGATCA
GAGTGTGGCGCGAGGGCGACATGAACGACCCCCTGAACCACGACCTGTTTCTGACCATCGAGAACACCAC
CATCGACGACACCTGGAACTACAGCTGCCACGCCGTGAACCAGGGCAACAGCAGCTGGTGGAATACCACC
ATCCAGGTCATCCAGACCCCCCAGATCCTGCTGCACAGCACCCTGAACACCGATAGCGAGCTGAGCGGCC
TGAGATTCGGCTGGCGCTACCAGGGCACCAACCTGACCTGCATCAGCCACGGCATGCCCCACCCCACCTG
GACCTGGTACAGACGGGGCGAGCAGATCCTGAACGGCCAGAACCTGACCTTCGTGATCATCAGCTACGAC
TACTGGGACCACAGCCAGAGCTGGCTGCAGATCACCCCCTGCCTGTACACCGAGCACTTCATCTACGACG
ACTACGTGTGCAAGGCCACCAACATCAAGGGCACCAATGAGAGCAAGGTGTCCTTCAGACGGGCCAGCGT
GCCCGGCCAGCCCAGACTGGAAAGCTACAGCGTGACCCAGAGCACCATCTTTCTGAACGTGTCCCCCCCC
ATCAACACCGGCGGCATGCCTACCCTGGCCTACGAGTTCACCTACCGGGCCTTTGGCGGCCCTGAGGGGT
GGTACGGCCCTGTGACATACCCCCTGGACGGCAGCAGAAGCAGCGGCAAGCCCAAGTTCGAGCTGACAGG
CCTGCTGGGCGACACCAACTACCAGCTGAAGCTGAGCGCCTGCTCTATCGTGGGCAGAGGCATCCCCTAC
AGCTTCAGCACCACCACCGCCAGCAGCACCAGACCCGGCCCTGTGGAAGTGATCCACAGCGCCACAGGCA
TCTACCCCTACGGCCACGTGGTCAACTGGATCCCCCCTATGAGCGGCGGCTCCCCCATCCTGGGCTACAG
AATCAGAGTCAGAAGCGTGGAAAACGCCCTGAACCTGATCAGCATGGTGGAAAACATCAGCCCCAGCAGC
AGCTGGAAGGTGTACACCCCCAGCTTCAACAACCCCTACATGGACTACTACCACCTGGCCCCCCTGAAGC
CCGACCAGACATACCAGCTGATCGTGGAAGCCTACAACCGGCACGGCTACAGCCTGGACGGCGTGGACAT
CGAGCAGTACGGCTACCTGAACCGGACCCCCACCAGCACCCCCCAGCTGCAGCAGATCTTCCCCGGCGAG
CGGCTGAACTACCAGAACAGCGACAAGCTGAGCAACAGCGTGAACAGCCTGATGAACTTCAAGCAGAGCG
ACCTGGTGCCCATCTGGTATCTGTTCGCCACCCCCAGCGCCGACGAGCTGGACCCTCCTTCTGGCGCGCC
GTCGACCTCCATCACGGCCTATAAGAGTGAGGGGGAGTCAGCGGAGTTCTCCTTCCCACTCAACCTTGGA
GAGGAAAGCCTGCAGGGAGAGTTGAGATGGAAGGCAGAGAAGGCTCCTTCTTCCCAGTCCTGGATCACCT
TCTCCCTAAAGAACCAAAAGGTGTCTGTGCAGAAGTCTACTAGCAACCCCAAGTTCCAGCTGTCCGAAAC
GCTCCCACTCACCCTTCAGATACCCCAGGTCTCCCTTCAGTTTGCTGGTTCTGGCAACCTGACCCTGACT
CTGGACAGAGGGATACTGTATCAGGAAGTGAACCTGGTGGTGATGAAAGTGACTCAGCCCGACAGCAACA
CTTTGACCTGTGAGGTGATGGGACCCACCTCACCCAAGATGAGACTGATCTTGAAGCAGGAGAATCAGGA
GGCCAGGGTCTCCAGGCAGGAGAAAGTGATTCAAGTGCAGGCCCCTGAAGCAGGGGTGTGGCAATGTCTA
CTGAGTGAAGGTGAAGAGGTCAAGATGGACTCCAAGATCCAGGTTTTATCCAAAGGGTTGAATTCCGGCA
GCCTGCACCACATCCTGGACGCCCAGAAGATGCTGTGGAACCACAGGGACAGGAACCTGCCTCCTCTGGC
CCCTCTGGGCCCCCACCACCATCACCACCATTGAGTCTAGACACGTGATTAATTAAGGATCCCCCGACCT
CGACCTCTGGCTAATAAAGGAAATTTATTTTCATTGCAATAGTGTGTTGGAATTTTTTGTGTCTCTCACT
CGGAAGGACATATGGGAGGGCAAATCATTTGGTCGAGATCCCTCGGAGATCTCTAGCTAGAGGATCGATC
CCCGCCCCGGACGAACTAAACCTGACTACGACATCTCTGCCCCTTCTTCGCGGGGCAGTGCATGTAATCC
CTTCAGTTGGTTGGTACAACTTGCCAACTGGGCCCTGTTCCACATGTGACACGGGGGGGGACCAAACACA
AAGGGGTTCTCTGACTGTAGTTGACATCCTTATAAATGGATGTGCACATTTGCCAACACTGAGTGGCTTT
CATCCTGGAGCAGACTTTGCAGTCTGTGGACTGCAACACAACATTGCCTTTATGTGTAACTCTTGGCTGA
AGCTCTTACACCAATGCTGGGGGACATGTACCTCCCAGGGGCCCAGGAAGACTACGGGAGGCTACACCAA
CGTCAATCAGAGGGGCCTGTGTAGCTACCGATAAGCGGACCCTCAAGAGGGCATTAGCAATAGTGTTTAT
AAGGCCCCCTTGTTAACCCTAAACGGGTAGCATATGCTTCCCGGGTAGTAGTATATACTATCCAGACTAA
CCCTAATTCAATAGCATATGTTACCCAACGGGAAGCATATGCTATCGAATTAGGGTTAGTAAAAGGGTCC
TAAGGAACAGCGATATCTCCCACCCCATGAGCTGTCACGGTTTTATTTACATGGGGTCAGGATTCCACGA
GGGTAGTGAACCATTTTAGTCACAAGGGCAGTGGCTGAAGATCAAGGAGCGGGCAGTGAACTCTCCTGAA
TCTTCGCCTGCTTCTTCATTCTCCTTCGTTTAGCTAATAGAATAACTGCTGAGTTGTGAACAGTAAGGTG
TATGTGAGGTGCTCGAAAACAAGGTTTCAGGTGACGCCCCCAGAATAAAATTTGGACGGGGGGTTCAGTG
GTGGCATTGTGCTATGACACCAATATAACCCTCACAAACCCCTTGGGCAATAAATACTAGTGTAGGAATG
AAACATTCTGAATATCTTTAACAATAGAAATCCATGGGGTGGGGACAAGCCGTAAAGACTGGATGTCCAT
CTCACACGAATTTATGGCTATGGGCAACACATAATCCTAGTGCAATATGATACTGGGGTTATTAAGATGT
GTCCCAGGCAGGGACCAAGACAGGTGAACCATGTTGTTACACTCTATTTGTAACAAGGGGAAAGAGAGTG
GACGCCGACAGCAGCGGACTCCACTGGTTGTCTCTAACACCCCCGAAAATTAAACGGGGCTCCACGCCAA
TGGGGCCCATAAACAAAGACAAGTGGCCACTCTTTTTTTTGAAATTGTGGAGTGGGGGCACGCGTCAGCC
CCCACACGCCGCCCTGCGGTTTTGGACTGTAAAATAAGGGTGTAATAACTTGGCTGATTGTAACCCCGCT
AACCACTGCGGTCAAACCACTTGCCCACAAAACCACTAATGGCACCCCGGGGAATACCTGCATAAGTAGG
TGGGCGGGCCAAGATAGGGGCGCGATTGCTGCGATCTGGAGGACAAATTACACACACTTGCGCCTGAGCG
CCAAGCACAGGGTTGTTGGTCCTCATATTCACGAGGTCGCTGAGAGCACGGTGGGCTAATGTTGCCATGG
GTAGCATATACTACCCAAATATCTGGATAGCATATGCTATCCTAATCTATATCTGGGTAGCATAGGCTAT
CCTAATCTATATCTGGGTAGCATATGCTATCCTAATCTATATCTGGGTAGTATATGCTATCCTAATTTAT
ATCTGGGTAGCATAGGCTATCCTAATCTATATCTGGGTAGCATATGCTATCCTAATCTATATCTGGGTAG
TATATGCTATCCTAATCTGTATCCGGGTAGCATATGCTATCCTAATAGAGATTAGGGTAGTATATGCTAT
CCTAATTTATATCTGGGTAGCATATACTACCCAAATATCTGGATAGCATATGCTATCCTAATCTATATCT
GGGTAGCATATGCTATCCTAATCTATATCTGGGTAGCATAGGCTATCCTAATCTATATCTGGGTAGCATA
TGCTATCCTAATCTATATCTGGGTAGTATATGCTATCCTAATTTATATCTGGGTAGCATAGGCTATCCTA
ATCTATATCTGGGTAGCATATGCTATCCTAATCTATATCTGGGTAGTATATGCTATCCTAATCTGTATCC
GGGTAGCATATGCTATCCTCATGATAAGCTGTCAAACATGAGAATTTTCTTGAAGACGAAAGGGCCTCGT
GATACGCCTATTTTTATAGGTTAATGTCATGATAATAATGGTTTCTTAGACGTCAGGTGGCACTTTTCGG
GGAAATGTGCGCGGAACCCCTATTTGTTTATTTTTCTAAATACATTCAAATATGTATCCGCTCATGAGAC
AATAACCCTGATAAATGCTTCAATAATATTGAAAAAGGAAGAGTATGAGTATTCAACATTTCCGTGTCGC
CCTTATTCCCTTTTTTGCGGCATTTTGCCTTCCTGTTTTTGCTCACCCAGAAACGCTGGTGAAAGTAAAA
GATGCTGAAGATCAGTTGGGTGCACGAGTGGGTTACATCGAACTGGATCTCAACAGCGGTAAGATCCTTG
AGAGTTTTCGCCCCGAAGAACGTTTTCCAATGATGAGCACTTTTAAAGTTCTGCTATGTGGCGCGGTATT
ATCCCGTGTTGACGCCGGGCAAGAGCAACTCGGTCGCCGCATACACTATTCTCAGAATGACTTGGTTGAG
TACTCACCAGTCACAGAAAAGCATCTTACGGATGGCATGACAGTAAGAGAATTATGCAGTGCTGCCATAA
CCATGAGTGATAACACTGCGGCCAACTTACTTCTGACAACGATCGGAGGACCGAAGGAGCTAACCGCTTT
TTTGCACAACATGGGGGATCATGTAACTCGCCTTGATCGTTGGGAACCGGAGCTGAATGAAGCCATACCA
AACGACGAGCGTGACACCACGATGCCTGCAGCAATGGCAACAACGTTGCGCAAACTATTAACTGGCGAAC
TACTTACTCTAGCTTCCCGGCAACAATTAATAGACTGGATGGAGGCGGATAAAGTTGCAGGACCACTTCT
GCGCTCGGCCCTTCCGGCTGGCTGGTTTATTGCTGATAAATCTGGAGCCGGTGAGCGTGGGTCTCGCGGT
ATCATTGCAGCACTGGGGCCAGATGGTAAGCCCTCCCGTATCGTAGTTATCTACACGACGGGGAGTCAGG
CAACTATGGATGAACGAAATAGACAGATCGCTGAGATAGGTGCCTCACTGATTAAGCATTGGTAACTGTC
AGACCAAGTTTACTCATATATACTTTAGATTGATTTAAAACTTCATTTTTAATTTAAAAGGATCTAGGTG
AAGATCCTTTTTGATAATCTCATGACCAAAATCCCTTAACGTGAGTTTTCGTTCCACTGAGCGTCAGACC
CCGTAGAAAAGATCAAAGGATCTTCTTGAGATCCTTTTTTTCTGCGCGTAATCTGCTGCTTGCAAACAAA
AAAACCACCGCTACCAGCGGTGGTTTGTTTGCCGGATCAAGAGCTACCAACTCTTTTTCCGAAGGTAACT
GGCTTCAGCAGAGCGCAGATACCAAATACTGTTCTTCTAGTGTAGCCGTAGTTAGGCCACCACTTCAAGA
ACTCTGTAGCACCGCCTACATACCTCGCTCTGCTAATCCTGTTACCAGTGGCTGCTGCCAGTGGCGATAA
GTCGTGTCTTACCGGGTTGGACTCAAGACGATAGTTACCGGATAAGGCGCAGCGGTCGGGCTGAACGGGG
GGTTCGTGCACACAGCCCAGCTTGGAGCGAACGACCTACACCGAACTGAGATACCTACAGCGTGAGCTAT
GAGAAAGCGCCACGCTTCCCGAAGGGAGAAAGGCGGACAGGTATCCGGTAAGCGGCAGGGTCGGAACAGG
AGAGCGCACGAGGGAGCTTCCAGGGGGAAACGCCTGGTATCTTTATAGTCCTGTCGGGTTTCGCCACCTC
TGACTTGAGCGTCGATTTTTGTGATGCTCGTCAGGGGGGCGGAGCCTATGGAAAAACGCCAGCAACGCGG
CCTTTTTACGGTTCCTGGCCTTTTGCTGGCCTTTTGCTCACATGTTCTTTCCTGCGTTATCCCCTGATTC
TGTGGATAACCGTATTACCGCCTTTGAGTGAGCTGATACCGCTCGCCGCAGCCGAACGACCGAGCGCAGC
GAGTCAGTGAGCGAGGAAGCGGAAGAGCGCCCAATACGCAAACCGCCTCTCCCCGCGCGTTGGCCGATTC
ATTAATGCAGCTGGCACGACAGGTTTCCCGACTGGAAAGCGGGCAGTGAGCGCAACGCAATTAATGTGAG
TTAGCTCACTCATTAGGCACCCCAGGCTTTACACTTTATGCTTCCGGCTCGTATGTTGTGTGGAATTGTG
AGCGGATAACAATTTCACACAGGAAACAGCTATGACCATGATTACGCCAAGCTCTAGCTAGAGGTCGACC
AATTCTCATGTTTGACAGCTTATCATCGCAGATCCGGGCAACGTTGTTGCCATTGCTGCAGGCGCAGAAC
TGGTAGGTATGGAAGATCTATACATTGAATCAATATTGGCAATTAGCCATATTAGTCATTGGTTATATAG
CATAAATCAATATTGGCTATTGGCCATTGCATACGTTGTATCTATATCATAATATGTACATTTATATTGG
CTCATGTCCAATATGACCGCCATGTTGACATTGATTATTGACTAGTTATTAATAGTAATCAATTACGGGG
TCATTAGTTCATAGCCCATATATGGAGTTCCGCGTTACATAACTTACGGTAAATGGCCCGCCTGGCTGAC
CGCCCAACGACCCCCGCCCATTGACGTCAATAATGACGTATGTTCCCATAGTAACGCCAATAGGGACTTT
CCATTGACGTCAATGGGTGGAGTATTTACGGTAAACTGCCCACTTGGCAGTACATCAAGTGTATCATATG
CCAAGTCCGCCCCCTATTGACGTCAATGACGGTAAATGGCCCGCCTGGCATTATGCCCAGTACATGACCT
TACGGGACTTTCCTACTTGGCAGTACATCTACGTATTAGTCATCGCTATTACCATG
Features (pLannotate 1.2.2; 18 found; start..end, strand, type, name):
      2..201     +  promoter       CMV promoter: human cytomegalovirus (CMV) immediate early promoter
    269..307     +  misc_feature   Ad SA (fragment): adenovirus major late transcript splice acceptor (Friedrich and Soriano, 1991)
    340..549     -  CDS            PTP (fragment): TERM_ADE02 - Experimental evidence at protein level: Swiss-Prot protein existence level 1. Protein covalently bound to the viral DNA that acts as a primer for viral genomic replication by DNA strand displacement. Assembles on the viral origin of replication in an initiation complex with viral polymerase, DBP, host NFIA and host POU2F1/OCT1. During initiation, the polymerase covalently couples the first dCTP with Ser- 580 of pTP. The terminal protein stimulates the template activity over 20 fold compared to protein-free templates. Neo-synthesized viral genomes are linked to two preterminal prot
    580..669     +  intron         chimeric intron (fragment): chimera between introns from adenovirus and immunoglobulin heavy chain genes
    688..734     +  CDS            IgH signal sequence (fragment): signal sequence from the mouse immunoglobulin heavy chain variable region
   3283..3843    +  CDS            Cd4 (fragment): CD4_RAT - Experimental evidence at protein level: Swiss-Prot protein existence level 1. Integral membrane glycoprotein that plays an essential role in the immune response and serves multiple functions in responses against both external and internal offenses. In T-cells, functions primarily as a coreceptor for MHC class II molecule:peptide complex. The antigens presented by class II peptides are derived from extracellular proteins while class I peptides are derived from cytosolic proteins. Interacts simultaneously with the T-cell receptor (TCR) and the MHC class II presented by antigen presenti
   4003..4058    +  polyA_signal   β-globin poly(A) signal: rabbit β-globin polyadenylation signal (Gil and Proudfoot, 1987)
   4572..6253    -  rep_origin     oriP (fragment): Epstein-Barr virus oriP replication origin (Yates et al., 2000)
   6380..6484    +  promoter       AmpR promoter: bla
   6485..7345    +  CDS            AmpR: β-lactamase; bla; confers resistance to ampicillin, carbenicillin, and related antibiotics
   7516..8104    +  rep_origin     ori: high-copy-number ColE1/pMB1/pBR322/pUC origin of replication
   8287..8379    +  CDS            lacI (fragment): lac repressor; lacI; The lac repressor binds to the lac operator to inhibit transcription in E. coli. This inhibition can be relieved by adding lactose or isopropyl-β-D-thiogalactopyranoside (IPTG).
   8392..8413    +  protein_bind   CAP binding site: CAP binding activates transcription in the presence of cAMP. E. coli catabolite activator protein
   8428..8458    +  promoter       lac promoter: promoter for the E. coli lac operon
   8466..8482    +  protein_bind   lac operator: The lac repressor binds to the lac operator to inhibit transcription in E. coli. This inhibition can be relieved by adding lactose or isopropyl-β-D-thiogalactopyranoside (IPTG). lac repressor encoded by lacI
   8552..8568    +  promoter       tet promoter (fragment): E. coli promoter for tetracycline efflux protein gene
   8578..8603    -  CDS            bla(M) (fragment): β-lactamase lacking the signal sequence; bla(M); allows cytosolic expression of β-lactamase
   8777..9156    +  enhancer       CMV enhancer: human cytomegalovirus immediate early enhancer
