[The description below was written by a language model from this plasmid's Addgene catalogue record and pLannotate feature annotations shown in this document.]
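Description:
Smp_171460-Cd4-bio-His is a mammalian expression plasmid built on the pTT3 backbone for producing a recombinant Schistosoma mansoni protein as a soluble, secreted, tagged product. It is propagated in E. coli through a high-copy ColE1/pUC-type origin with ampicillin selection (AmpR, β-lactamase). It also carries a fragment of the Epstein-Barr virus oriP, which supports episomal maintenance in mammalian cells that supply EBNA1 and is a characteristic feature of vectors designed for transient expression. Short lac- and tet-derived fragments in the annotation appear to be backbone remnants rather than functional parts of the expression unit.

Transcription is driven by the CMV immediate early enhancer and promoter, which span the numbering origin of the circular 9,156 nt sequence. These are followed by adenovirus-derived leader and splice sequences and a chimeric intron fragment that commonly improve mRNA processing and yield; the short reverse-strand adenoviral pTP hit lies in this leader region and is probably incidental to it. A mouse immunoglobulin heavy chain signal sequence fragment lies just upstream of the insert and would direct the product into the secretory pathway. The Smp_171460 insert, about 2.5 kb, was cloned between NotI and AscI sites that remain intact. It occupies the unannotated stretch before the C-terminal tag supplied by the backbone. That tag consists of rat Cd4 domains 3 and 4, a "bio" element (presumably a biotinylation acceptor sequence) and a 6×His tag; only the Cd4 portion is detected in the feature table. A rabbit β-globin polyadenylation signal ends the transcript. The stated purpose is expression of recombinant S. mansoni protein, and the associated work describes a library of cell-surface and secreted parasite proteins used to identify early serological markers of infection.
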