Addgene plasmid #120623: Smp_171460-Cd4-bio-His
Purpose: Expression of recombinant S. mansoni protein
Depositing lab: Gavin Wright. Depositing organization: Wellcome Sanger Institute. Publication: A library of cell-surface and secreted proteins from Schistosoma mansoni identifies early serological markers of infection. Cécile Crosnier, Anna V. Protasio, Gabriel Rinaldi, Shona Wilson, Matthew Berriman, Gavin J. Wright. bioRXiv 10.1101/593616.
Backbone
  Vector backbone: pTT3
  Backbone manufacturer: Yves Durocher, NRC
  Backbone size w/o insert (bp): 6686
  Vector type: Mammalian Expression
Growth in bacteria
  Bacterial resistance: Ampicillin, 100 μg/mL
  Growth temperature: 37°C
  Growth strain: DH5alpha
  Copy number: High Copy
Gene/Insert
  Gene/Insert name: Smp_171460
  Species: Schistosoma mansoni
  Insert size (bp): 2470
  Entrez Gene: Smp_171460 (a.k.a. Smp_171460)
  Promoter: CMV
  Tag / fusion protein: ratCd4(d3+4)-bio-6His (C terminal on backbone)
  Cloning method: Restriction Enzyme; 5′ cloning site NotI (not destroyed); 3′ cloning site AscI (not destroyed)
Terms and licenses: Academic/Nonprofit Terms; Industry Terms: Not Available to Industry
How to cite: Smp_171460-Cd4-bio-His was a gift from Gavin Wright (Addgene plasmid # 120623 ; http://n2t.net/addgene:120623 ; RRID:Addgene_120623)
